Addgene plasmid #57679: tdEos-Tensin1-N-18
Purpose: Localization: Focal Adhesions, Excitation: 505 / 569, Emission: 516 / 581
Depositing lab: Michael Davidson. Depositing organization: Florida State University, Tallahassee.
Backbone
  Vector backbone: tdEos-N1
  Backbone size w/o insert (bp): 4750
  Vector type: Mammalian Expression
  Selectable markers: Neomycin (select with G418)
Growth in bacteria
  Bacterial resistance: Kanamycin, 50 μg/mL
  Growth temperature: 37°C
  Growth strain: DH5alpha
  Copy number: High Copy
Gene/Insert
  Gene/Insert name: Tensin1 (alt name: NM_022648)
  Species: H. sapiens (human)
  Entrez Gene: TNS1 (a.k.a. MST091, MST122, MST127, MSTP091, MSTP122, MSTP127, MXRA6, PPP1R155, TNS)
  Promoter: CMV
  Tag / fusion protein: tdEos (C terminal on backbone)
  Cloning method: Unknown
  Sequencing primers: 5′ CMV-F; 3′ SV40pA-R
Terms and licenses: Academic/Nonprofit Terms; Industry Terms
Depositor comments: . Excitation = 505 / 569; Emission = 516 / 581
How to cite: tdEos-Tensin1-N-18 was a gift from Michael Davidson (Addgene plasmid # 57679 ; http://n2t.net/addgene:57679 ; RRID:Addgene_57679)
