[The description below was written by a language model from this plasmid's Addgene catalogue record.]
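Description:
tdEos-Tensin1-N-18 is a mammalian expression plasmid built on the tdEos-N1 backbone (about 4.75 kb without the insert), designed to produce human tensin 1 (TNS1) as a fluorescent fusion protein. It is maintained in bacteria as a high-copy plasmid under kanamycin selection, and it carries a neomycin resistance marker so that transfected mammalian cells can be selected with G418. No feature table is provided, so the origin of replication and the exact layout of other backbone elements are not stated. The listed 3′ sequencing primer does imply an SV40 polyadenylation signal downstream of the expression cassette.

Expression is driven by the CMV promoter, a strong constitutive promoter in most mammalian cell lines. The tensin 1 coding sequence sits upstream of tdEos, so the fluorescent protein is fused to the C terminus of tensin 1. The "N-18" in the name probably refers to this orientation and to the length of the linker between the two parts, though the record does not explain it. tdEos is a tandem-dimer form of the photoconvertible protein Eos. The two recorded excitation/emission pairs, 505/516 nm and 569/581 nm, correspond to its green state and its red state after photoconversion.

Tensin 1 is a focal adhesion protein, and the record gives focal adhesions as the expected localization. The construct therefore serves as a focal adhesion marker for live-cell or fixed-cell imaging. The photoconvertible tag also suits it to tracking selected protein populations over time and to localization-based super-resolution microscopy.
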