>Addgene plasmid #57679 | tdEos-Tensin1-N-18 | depositor partial sequence | sequence record 88833 | insert sequence
TCCGCTAGCGCTACCGGACTCAGATCTCGAGGCCACCATGAGTGTGAGCCGGACCATGGAGGACAGCTGT
GAGCTGGACCTGGTGTACGTCACAGAGAGGATCATCGCTGTCTCCTTCCCCAGCACAGCCAATGAGGAGA
ACTTTCGGAGCAACCTCCGTGAGGTGGCGCAGATGCTCAAGTCCAAACATGGAGGCAACTACCTGCTGTT
CAACCTCTCTGAGCGGAGACCTGACATCACGAAGCTCCATGCCAAGGTACTGGAATTTGGCTGGCCCGAC
CTCCACACCCCAGCCCTGGAGAAGATATGCAGCATCTGTAAGGCCATGGACACATGGCTCAATGCAGACC
CTCACAATGTCGTTGTTCTACACAACAAGGGAAACCGAGGCAGGATAGGAGTTGTCATCGCGGCTTACAT
GCACTACAGCAACATTTCTGCCAGTGCGGACCAGGCTCTGGATCGGTTTGCAATGAAGCGGTTCTATGAG
GATAAGATTGTGCCCATTGGCCAGCCATCCCAAAGAAGGTACGTGCATTACTTCAGTGGCCTGCTCTCCG
GCTCCATCAAAATGAACAACAAGCCCTTGTTTCTGCACCACGTGATCATGCACGGCATCCCCAACTTTGA
GTCTAAAGGAGGATGTCGGCCATTTCTCCGCATCTACCAGGCCATGCAACCTGTGTACACATCTGGCATC
TACAACATCCCAGGAGACAGCCAGACTAGCGTCTGCATCACCATCGAGCCAGGACTGCTCTTGAAGGGAG
ACATCTTGCTGAAGTGCTACCACAAGAAGTTCCGAAGCCCAGCCCGAGACGTCATCTTCCGTGTGCAGTT
CCACACCTGTGCCATCCATGACCTGGGGGTTGTCTTTGGGAAGGAGGACCTTGATGATGCTTTCAAAGAT
GATCGATTTCCAGAGTATGGCAAAGTGGAGTTTGTATTTTCTTATGGGCCAGAGAAAATTCAAGGCATGG
AGCACCTGGAGAACGGGCCGAGCGTGTCTGTGGACTATAACACCTCCGACCCCCTCATCCGCTGGGACTC
CTACGACAACTTCAGTGGGCATCGAGATGACGGCATGGAGGAGGTGGTGGGACACACGCAGGGGCCACTA
GATGGGAGCCTGTATGCTAAGGTGAAGAAGAAAGACTCCCTGCACGGCAGCACCGGGGCTGTTAATGCCA
CACGTCCTACACTGTCGGCCACCCCCAACCACGTGGAACACACGCTTTCTGTGAGCAGCGACTCGGGCAA
CTCCACAGCCTCCACCAAGACCGACAAGACCGACGAGCCTGTCCCCGGGGCCTCCAGTGCCACTGCTGCC
TTGAGTCCCCAGGAGAAGCGGGAGCTGGACCGCCTGCTGAGTGGCTTTGGCTTAGAGCGAGAGAAGCAAG
GCGCCATGTACCACACCCAGCACCTCAGGTCCCGCCCAGCAGGGGGCTCGGCTGTGCCCTCCTCTGGACG
CCACGTTGTCCCAGCCCAGGTTCATGTCAATGGTGGGGCGTTAGCATCTGAGCGGGAGACAGACATCCTG
GACGATGAATTGCCAAACCAGGATGGTCACAGTGCGGGCAGCATGGGCACACTCTCTTCTCTGGACGGGG
TCACCAACACCAGTGAGGGGGGCTACCCAGAGGCCCTGTCCCCACTGACCAACGGTCTGGACAAGTCCTA
CCCCATGGAGCCTATGGTCAATGGAGGAGGCTACCCCTACGAGTCTGCCAGCCGGGCGGGGCCTGCCCAT
GCTGGCCACACGGCCCCCATGCGGCCCTCCTACTCTGCACAGGAGGGTTTAGCTGGCTACCAGAGGGAGG
GGCCCCACCCAGCCTGGCCACAGCCAGTGACCACCTCCCACTATGCCCATGACCCCAGCGGTATGTTCCG
CTCTCAATCCTTTTCGGAAGCTGAACCCCAGCTGCCCCCAGCTCCGGTCCGAGGGGGAAGCAGCCGGGAG
GCTGTGCAAAGGGGACTGAACTCGTGGCAGCAGCAGCAGCAGCAGCAGCAGCAGCCTCGCCCACCTCCAC
GCCAGCAGGAAAGAGCCCACTTGGAGAGTCTTGTAGCCAGCAGGCCCAGCCCTCAGCCATTGGCAGAGAC
CCCCATCCCCAGTCTCCCTGAGTTCCCGCGAGCAGCCTCCCAGCAGGAGATTGAACAGTCCATCGAAACA
CTCAATATGCTGATGCTGGACCTGGAGCCAGCCTCCGCTGCTGCCCCACTACACAAGTCCCAGAGTGTCC
CCGGGGCCTGGCCAGGGGCTTCTCCACTCTCCTCCCAGCCCCTCTCTGGGTCCTCCCGTCAGTCCCATCC
ACTGACCCAGTCCAGATATGGCTATATCCCCAGTGGGCATTCGTTGGGAACCCCTGAGCCAGCCCCACGG
GCCTCTCTGGAGTCTGTCCCTCCTGGCAGGTCTTACTCACCTTATGACTATCAGCCATGTTTGGCTGGGC
CTAACCAGGATTTCCATTCAAAGAGCCCAGCCTCTTCCTCCTTGCCTGCCTTCCTTCCGACCACCCACAG
CCCTCCAGGGCCTCAGCAACCCCCAGCCTCTCTCCCTGGCCTCACTGCTCAGCCTCTGCTCTCACCAAAG
GAAGCGACTTCAGACCCCTCCCGGACTCCAGAGGAGGAGCCATTGAATTTAGAAGGGCTGGTGGCCCACA
GGGTAGCAGGGGTACAGGCTCGGGAGAAGCAGCCTGCAGAGCCCCCAGCCCCTCTGCGGAGGCGGGCGGC
CAGTGATGGACAGTATGAGAACCAGTCTCCAGAAGCCACATCCCCTCGTAGCCCTGGGGTTCGCTCCCCT
GTCCAGTGTGTCTCCCCGGAGCTGGCTCTTACCATCGCTCTCAATCCTGGAGGGCGGCCCAAAGAGCCCC
ATTTGCACAGCTACAAGGAGGCCTTCGAGGAGATGGAGGGAACCTCCCCGAGCAGCCCACCACCCAGTGG
GGTGCGGTCCCCCCCGGGTCTGGCCAAGACACCCCTGTCTGCTCTGGGCCTGAAACCTCACAACCCAGCG
GACATCCTGTTGCACCCCACAGGAGTTACCAGAAGACGGATTCAGCCAGAGGAAGATGAGGGGAAGGTGG
TGGTCAGGCTGTCAGAAGAGCCCCGGAGCTATGTGGAGTCTGTGGCACGGACAGCGGTGGCTGGACCCCG
AGCTCAGGACTCTGAGCCCAAGAGCTTTAGTGCTCCAGCCACCCAGGCCTATGGCCATGAGATACCCCTG
AGGAACGGGACCCTGGGTGGCTCCTTTGTCTCCCCCAGCCCCCTCTCCACCAGCAGCCCCATCCTCAGTG
CTGACAGCACTTCAGTGGGGAGTTTCCCGTCGGGAGAGAGCAGTGACCAGGGTCCCCGGACGCCCACCCA
GCCTCTGTTGGAGTCTGGCTTCCGCTCAGGCAGCCTGGGACAGCCCAGCCCGTCTGCCCAGAGAAACTAC
CAGAGCTCTTCTCCTCTCCCGACTGTGGGCAGTAGCTACAGCAGCCCCGACTACTCACTTCAGCATTTCA
GCTCCTCTCCAGAAAGCCAGGCTCGCGCTCAGTTCAGTGTGGCTGGCGTCCACACGGTGCCTGGGAGCCC
TCAGGCGCGCCACAGAACAGTGGGCACCAACACTCCCCCTAGTCCTGGCTTCGGCTGGCGGGCCATCAAT
CCCAGCATGGCTGCCCCCAGCAGTCCCAGTTTGAGCCATCACCAGATGATGGGTCCACCAGGCACTGGCT
TCCATGGTAGCACTGTCTCCAGCCCCCAGAGCAGTGCAGCGACCACCCCGGGGAGCCCCAGCCTGTGTCG
GCACCCAGCAGGGGTCTACCAGGTTTCTGGCCTCCACAACAAAGTGGCCACCACCCCGGGGAGTCCCAGC
CTGGGCCGGCACCCTGGGGCTCACCAAGGCAACCTGGCCTCCGGTCTTCATAGCAATGCAATAGCCAGCC
CTGGAAGCCCCAGCCTGGGCCGTCACCTCGGAGGGTCTGGATCTGTGGTTCCCGGCAGCCCCTGCTTGGA
CCGGCATGTGGCCTATGGTGGCTATTCTACCCCGGAGGATCGGAGACCCACACTGTCCCGGCAGAGCAGT
GCCTCTGGCTACCAGGCTCCTTCCACGCCCTCCTTCCCTGTCTCCCCTGCCTACTACCCTGGCCTGAGCA
GCCCTGCCACCTCCCCGTCACCAGACTCCGCAGCCTTCCGGCAAGGGAGCCCAACACCAGCCTTGCCAGA
GAAGCGAAGGATGTCAGTGGGAGACCGGGCAGGCAGCCTCCCCAACTATGCCACCATCAATGGGAAGGTG
TCTTCGCCTGTCGCCAGCGGCATGTCCAGTCCCAGTGGGGGCAGCACCGTCTCCTTCTCCCACACTCTGC
CCGACTTCTCCAAGTACTCCATGCCAGACAACAGCCCGGAGACGCGGGCTAAAGTGAAGTTTGTCCAGGA
CACTTCTAAGTATTGGTACAAGCCTGAGATTTCCAGGGAGCAGGCCATCGCGCTCCTCAAGGACCAGGAG
CCGGGGGCCTTCATCATCCGCGACAGTCACTCCTTCCGAGGCGCGTACGGGCTGGCCATGAAGGTGTCTT
CGCCACCTCCAACCATCATGCAGCAGAATAAAAAAGGAGACATGACCCATGAGCTGGTCAGGCATTTTCT
GATAGAGACTGGCCCCAGAGGAGTCAAGCTCAAGGGCTGCCCCAATGAGCCAAACTTCGGATCGCTGTCT
GCCCTGGTCTACCAGCACTCCATCATCCCATTGGCCCTGCCTTGCAAGCTGGTCATTCCAAACCGAGACC
CCACAGATGAATCGAAAGATAGCTCCGGCCCTGCCAACTCAACTGCAGACCTGCTGAAACAAGGGGCAGC
CTGCAATGTGCTCTTCGTCAACTCTGTGGACATGGAGTCACTCACTGGGCCACAGGCCATCTCTAAAGCC
ACATCTGAGACGTTGGCTGCAGACCCCACGCCAGCTGCCACCATCGTTCACTTCAAAGTCTCTGCCCAGG
GAATCACTCTGACTGACAACCAGAGAAAGCTCTTTTTCAGACGCCACTACCCTCTCAACACTGTCACCTT
CTGTGACCTGGACCCACAGGAAAGAAAGTGGATGAAAACAGAGGGTGGTGCCCCTGCTAAGCTCTTCGGC
TTCGTGGCCCGGAAGCAGGGCAGCACCACGGACAACGCCTGCCACCTCTTTGCTGAGCTTGACCCCAACC
AGCCGGCCTCTGCCATCGTCAACTTCGTCTCCAAGGTCATGCTGAATGCCGGCCAAAAGAGAGGTAGCGC
ATCCGGGGGTGCGTCAGGCGGCAGCGGATCTGGACCGGTCGCCACCATGAGTGCGATTAAGCCAGACATG
AAGATCAACCTCCGTATGGAAGGCAACGTAAACGGGCACCACTTTGTGATCGACGGAGATGGTACAGGCA
AGCCTTTTGAGGGAAAACAGAGTATGGATCTTGAAGTCAAAGAGGGCGGACCTCTGCCTTTTGCCTTTGA
TATCCTGACCACTGCATTCCATTACGGCAACAGGGTATTCGCCGAATATCCAGACCACATACAAGACTAT
TTTAAGCAGTCGTTTCCTAAGGGGTATTCGTGGGAACGAAGCTTGACTTTCGAAGACGGGGGCATTTGCA
TTGCCAGAAACGACATAACAATGGAAGGGGACACTTTCTATAATAAAGTTCGATTTCACGGTGTAAACTT
TCCCGCCAATGGTCCAGTTATGCAGAAGAAGACGCTGAAATGGGAGCCCTCCACTGAGAAAATGTATGTG
CGTGATGGAGTGCTGACTGGTGATATTCGCATGGCTTTGTTGCTTGAAGGAAATGCCCATTACCGATGTG
ACTTCAGAACTACTTACAAAGCTAAGGAGAAGGGTGTCAAGTTACCAGGCTACCACTTTGTGGACCACTG
CATTGAGATTTTAAGCCATGACAAAGATTACAACAAGGTTAAGCTGTATGAGCATGCTGTTGCTCATTCT
GGATTGCCTGACAATGCCAGACGATCCGGTAGCGGTCACGGTACTGGTTCTACTGGTTCTGGTTCTTCTG
AGAGTGCGATTAAGCCAGACATGAAGATCAACCTCCGTATGGAAGGCAACGTAAACGGGCACCACTTTGT
GATCGACGGAGATGGTACAGGCAAGCCTTTTGAGGGAAAACAGAGTATGGATCTTGAAGTCAAAGAGGGC
GGACCTCTGCCTTTTGCCTTTGATATCCTGACCACTGCATTCCATTACGGCAACAGGGTATTCGCCGAAT
ATCCAGACCACATACAAGACTATTTTAAGCAGTCGTTTCCTAAGGGGTATTCGTGGGAACGAAGCTTGAC
TTTCGAAGACGGGGGCATTTGCATTGCCAGAAACGACATAACAATGGAAGGGGACACTTTCTATAATAAA
GTTCGATTTCACGGTGTAAACTTTCCCGCCAATGGTCCAGTTATGCAGAAGAAGACGCTGAAATGGGAGC
CCTCCACTGAGAAAATGTATGTGCGTGATGGAGTGCTGACTGGTGATATTCGCATGGCTTTGTTGCTTGA
AGGAAATGCCCATTACCGATGTGACTTCAGAACTACTTACAAAGCTAAGGAGAAGGGTGTCAAGTTACCA
GGCTACCACTTTGTGGACCACTGCATTGAGATTTTAAGCCATGACAAAGATTACAACAAGGTTAAGCTGT
ATGAGCATGCTGTTGCTCATTCTGGATTGCCTGACAATGCCAGACGATAAGCGGCCGCGACTCTAGATCA
TAATCA
